>Addgene plasmid #81468 | pDONR223_GALNT14_p.V534F | addgene full sequence | sequence record 167264 | Addgene NGS result
CTTTCCTGCGTTATCCCCTGATTCTGTGGATAACCGTATTACCGCCTTTGAGTGAGCTGATACCGCTCGC
CGCAGCCGAACGACCGAGCGCAGCGAGTCAGTGAGCGAGGAAGCGGAAGAGCGCCCAATACGCAAACCGC
CTCTCCCCGCGCGTTGGCCGATTCATTAATGCAGCTGGCACGACAGGTTTCCCGACTGGAAAGCGGGCAG
TGAGCGCAACGCAATTAATACGCGTACCGCTAGCCAGGAAGAGTTTGTAGAAACGCAAAAAGGCCATCCG
TCAGGATGGCCTTCTGCTTAGTTTGATGCCTGGCAGTTTATGGCGGGCGTCCTGCCCGCCACCCTCCGGG
CCGTTGCTTCACAACGTTCAAATCCGCTCCCGGCGGATTTGTCCTACTCAGGAGAGCGTTCACCGACAAA
CAACAGATAAAACGAAAGGCCCAGTCTTCCGACTGAGCCTTTCGTTTTATTTGATGCCTGGCAGTTCCCT
ACTCTCGCGTTAACGCTAGCATGGATGTTTTCCCAGTCACGACGTTGTAAAACGACGGCCAGTCTTAAGC
TCGGGCCCCAAATAATGATTTTATTTTGACTGATAGTGACCTGTTCGTTGCAACAAATTGATGAGCAATG
CTTTTTTATAATGCCAACTTTGTACAAAAAAGTTGGCATGCGGCGCGTGACTCGTCGGCTGGTTCTGCCA
GTCTTCGGGGTGCTCTGGATCACGGTGCTGCTGTTCTTCTGGGTAACCAAGAGGAAGTTGGAGGTGCCGA
CGGGACCTGAAGTGCAGACCCCTAAGCCTTCGGACGCTGACTGGGACGACCTGTGGGACCAGTTTGATGA
GCGGCGGTATCTGAATGCCAAAAAGTGGCGCGTTGGTGACGACCCCTATAAGCTGTATGCTTTCAACCAG
CGGGAGAGTGAGCGGATCTCCAGCAATCGGGCCATCCCGGACACTCGCCATCTGAGATGCACACTGCTGG
TGTATTGCACGGACCTTCCACCCACTAGCATCATCATCACCTTCCACAACGAGGCCCGCTCCACGCTGCT
CAGGACCATCCGCAGTGTATTAAACCGCACCCCTACGCATCTGATCCGGGAAATCATATTAGTGGATGAC
TTCAGCAATGACCCTGATGACTGTAAACAGCTCATCAAATTGCCCAAGGTGAAATGCTTGCGCAATAATG
AACGGCAAGGTCTGGTCCGGTCCCGGATTCGGGGCGCTGACATCGCCCAGGGCACCACTCTGACTTTCCT
CGACAGCCACTGTGAGGTGAACAGGGACTGGCTCCAGCCTCTGTTGCACAGGGTCAAAGAGGACTACACG
CGGGTGGTGTGCCCTGTGATCGATATCATTAACCTGGACACCTTCACCTACATCGAGTCTGCCTCGGAGC
TCAGAGGGGGGTTTGACTGGAGCCTCCACTTCCAGTGGGAGCAGCTCTCCCCAGAGCAGAAGGCTCGGCG
CCTGGACCCCACGGAGCCCATCAGGACTCCTATCATAGCTGGAGGGCTCTTCGTGATCGACAAAGCTTGG
TTTGATTACCTGGGGAAATATGATATGGACATGGACATCTGGGGTGGGGAGAACTTTGAAATCTCCTTCC
GAGTGTGGATGTGCGGGGGCAGCCTAGAGATCGTCCCCTGCAGCCGAGTGGGGCACGTCTTCCGGAAGAA
GCACCCCTACGTTTTCCCTGATGGAAATGCCAACACGTATATAAAGAACACCAAGCGGACAGCTGAAGTG
TGGATGGATGAATACAAGCAATACTATTACGCTGCCCGGCCATTCGCCCTGGAGAGGCCCTTCGGGAATG
TTGAGAGCAGATTGGACCTGAGGAAGAATCTGCGCTGCCAGAGCTTCAAGTGGTACCTGGAGAATATCTA
CCCTGAACTCAGCATCCCCAAGGAGTCCTCCATCCAGAAGGGCAATATCCGACAGAGACAGAAGTGCCTG
GAATCTCAAAGGCAGAACAACCAAGAAACCCCAAACCTAAAGTTGAGCCCCTGTGCCAAGGTCAAAGGCG
AAGATGCAAAGTCCCAGGTATGGGCCTTCACATACACCCAGCAGATCCTCCAGGAGGAGCTGTGCCTGTC
AGTCATCACCTTGTTCCCTGGCGCCCCAGTGGTTCTTGTCCTTTGCAAGAATGGAGATGACCGACAGCAA
TGGACCAAAACTGGTTCCCACATCGAGCACATAGCATCCCACCTCTGCCTCGATACAGATATGTTCGGTG
ATGGCACCGAGAACGGCAAGGAAATCTTCGTCAACCCATGTGAGTCCTCACTCATGAGCCAGCACTGGGA
CATGGTGAGCTCTTGATTGCCAACTTTCTTGTACAAAGTTGGCATTATAAGAAAGCATTGCTTATCAATT
TGTTGCAACGAACAGGTCACTATCAGTCAAAATAAAATCATTATTTGCCATCCAGCTGATATCCCCTATA
GTGAGTCGTATTACATGGTCATAGCTGTTTCCTGGCAGCTCTGGCCCGTGTCTCAAAATCTCTGATGTTA
CATTGCACAAGATAAAAATATATCATCATGCCTCCTCTAGACCAGCCAGGACAGAAATGCCTCGACTTCG
CTGCTACCCAAGGTTGCCGGGTGACGCACACCGTGGAAACGGATGAAGGCACGAACCCAGTGGACATAAG
CCTGTTCGGTTCGTAAGCTGTAATGCAAGTAGCGTATGCGCTCACGCAACTGGTCCAGAACCTTGACCGA
ACGCAGCGGTGGTAACGGCGCAGTGGCGGTTTTCATGGCTTGTTATGACTGTTTTTTTGGGGTACAGTCT
ATGCCTCGGGCATCCAAGCAGCAAGCGCGTTACGCCGTGGGTCGATGTTTGATGTTATGGAGCAGCAACG
ATGTTACGCAGCAGGGCAGTCGCCCTAAAACAAAGTTAAACATTATGAGGGAAGCGGTGATCGCCGAAGT
ATCGACTCAACTATCAGAGGTAGTTGGCGTCATCGAGCGCCATCTCGAACCGACGTTGCTGGCCGTACAT
TTGTACGGCTCCGCAGTGGATGGCGGCCTGAAGCCACACAGTGATATTGATTTGCTGGTTACGGTGACCG
TAAGGCTTGATGAAACAACGCGGCGAGCTTTGATCAACGACCTTTTGGAAACTTCGGCTTCCCCTGGAGA
GAGCGAGATTCTCCGCGCTGTAGAAGTCACCATTGTTGTGCACGACGACATCATTCCGTGGCGTTATCCA
GCTAAGCGCGAACTGCAATTTGGAGAATGGCAGCGCAATGACATTCTTGCAGGTATCTTCGAGCCAGCCA
CGATCGACATTGATCTGGCTATCTTGCTGACAAAAGCAAGAGAACATAGCGTTGCCTTGGTAGGTCCAGC
GGCGGAGGAACTCTTTGATCCGGTTCCTGAACAGGATCTATTTGAGGCGCTAAATGAAACCTTAACGCTA
TGGAACTCGCCGCCCGACTGGGCTGGCGATGAGCGAAATGTAGTGCTTACGTTGTCCCGCATTTGGTACA
GCGCAGTAACCGGCAAAATCGCGCCGAAGGATGTCGCTGCCGACTGGGCAATGGAGCGCCTGCCGGCCCA
GTATCAGCCCGTCATACTTGAAGCTAGACAGGCTTATCTTGGACAAGAAGAAGATCGCTTGGCCTCGCGC
GCAGATCAGTTGGAAGAATTTGTCCACTACGTGAAAGGCGAGATCACCAAGGTAGTCGGCAAATAACCCT
CGAGCCACCCATGACCAAAATCCCTTAACGTGAGTTACGCGTCGTTCCACTGAGCGTCAGACCCCGTAGA
AAAGATCAAAGGATCTTCTTGAGATCCTTTTTTTCTGCGCGTAATCTGCTGCTTGCAAACAAAAAAACCA
CCGCTACCAGCGGTGGTTTGTTTGCCGGATCAAGAGCTACCAACTCTTTTTCCGAAGGTAACTGGCTTCA
GCAGAGCGCAGATACCAAATACTGTTCTTCTAGTGTAGCCGTAGTTAGGCCACCACTTCAAGAACTCTGT
AGCACCGCCTACATACCTCGCTCTGCTAATCCTGTTACCAGTGGCTGCTGCCAGTGGCGATAAGTCGTGT
CTTACCGGGTTGGACTCAAGACGATAGTTACCGGATAAGGCGCAGCGGTCGGGCTGAACGGGGGGTTCGT
GCACACAGCCCAGCTTGGAGCGAACGACCTACACCGAACTGAGATACCTACAGCGTGAGCTATGAGAAAG
CGCCACGCTTCCCGAAGGGAGAAAGGCGGACAGGTATCCGGTAAGCGGCAGGGTCGGAACAGGAGAGCGC
ACGAGGGAGCTTCCAGGGGGAAACGCCTGGTATCTTTATAGTCCTGTCGGGTTTCGCCACCTCTGACTTG
AGCGTCGATTTTTGTGATGCTCGTCAGGGGGGCGGAGCCTATGGAAAAACGCCAGCAACGCGGCCTTTTT
ACGGTTCCTGGCCTTTTGCTGGCCTTTTGCTCACATGTT
Features (pLannotate 1.2.2; 12 found; start..end, strand, type, name):
    121..213     +  CDS            lacI (fragment): lac repressor; lacI; The lac repressor binds to the lac operator to inhibit transcription in E. coli. This inhibition can be relieved by adding lactose or isopropyl-β-D-thiogalactopyranoside (IPTG).
    268..295     -  terminator     rrnB T2 terminator: transcription terminator T2 from the E. coli rrnB gene
    427..470     +  terminator     rrnB T1 terminator: Escherichia coli rrnB; transcription terminator T1 from the E. coli rrnB gene
    517..553     -  CDS            lacZα (fragment): LacZα fragment of β-galactosidase; lacZ fragment
    570..665     +  protein_bind   attL3: mutant version of attL; recombination site for the Gateway® LR reaction LR Clonase™
    668..2323    +  CDS            GALNT14: GLT14_HUMAN - Experimental evidence at protein level: Swiss-Prot protein existence level 1. Catalyzes the initial reaction in O-linked oligosaccharide biosynthesis, the transfer of an N-acetyl-D-galactosamine residue to a serine or threonine residue on the protein receptor. Displays activity toward mucin-derived peptide substrates such as Muc2, Muc5AC, Muc7, and Muc13 (-58). May be involved in O-glycosylation in kidney. From Homo sapiens (Human).
   2331..2426    -  protein_bind   attL3: mutant version of attL; recombination site for the Gateway® LR reaction LR Clonase™
   2445..2463    -  promoter       T7 promoter: promoter for bacteriophage T7 RNA polymerase
   2653..2676    +  promoter       Pc promoter (fragment): intI1 (promoter lies within the coding sequence); class 1 integron promoter
   2852..2908    +  CDS            GmR (fragment): gentamycin acetyltransferase; aacC1; confers resistance to gentamycin
   2915..3706    +  CDS            SmR: aminoglycoside adenylyltransferase (Murphy, 1985); aadA; confers resistance to spectinomycin and streptomycin
   3799..4387    +  rep_origin     ori: high-copy-number ColE1/pMB1/pBR322/pUC origin of replication
