[The description below was written by a language model from this plasmid's Addgene catalogue record and pLannotate feature annotations shown in this document.]
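Description:
pDONR223_GALNT14_p.V534F is a Gateway entry clone built on the Invitrogen pDONR223 backbone and carrying a mutant allele of human GALNT14. It belongs to the Target Accelerator Plasmid Collection, a set of constructs made for systematic functional testing of rare cancer-associated variants. The plasmid is about 4.4 kb in the sequenced record. It is propagated in E. coli at high copy from a ColE1/pUC-type origin and selected with spectinomycin through the aadA (SmR) aminoglycoside adenylyltransferase gene. A fragment of a class 1 integron Pc promoter and a remnant of a gentamicin acetyltransferase gene lie upstream of this marker. Other backbone elements in the annotation include rrnB T1 and T2 terminators upstream of the cloning site, which insulate the insert from read-through transcription, small lacI and lacZα fragments, and a T7 promoter beyond the downstream recombination site, oriented back toward the insert.

The insert is the GALNT14 open reading frame, which encodes a polypeptide N-acetylgalactosaminyltransferase that initiates mucin-type O-linked glycosylation. The record lists two substitutions, V534F (the named variant) and L4V. The ORF is "closed", meaning a stop codon immediately follows the coding sequence, so it cannot be read through into C-terminal tags supplied by a destination vector. It is flanked by two attL-type Gateway sites in opposite orientations. The automated annotation labels both as attL3, and they are the sites used in the LR Clonase reaction. No promoter drives the insert, so this plasmid is not an expression construct. It serves as a sequence-verified source from which the variant ORF is transferred by LR recombination into expression vectors of choice, for example to compare the mutant allele with wild-type GALNT14 in cell-based assays.
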