Addgene plasmid #81468: pDONR223_GALNT14_p.V534F
Purpose: Gateway Donor vector containing GALNT14 , part of the Target Accelerator Plasmid Collection.
Depositing lab: Jesse Boehm & William Hahn & David Root. Depositing organization: Broad Institute. Publication: Systematic Functional Interrogation of Rare Cancer Variants Identifies Oncogenic Alleles. Kim E, Ilic N, Shrestha Y, Zou L, Kamburov A, Zhu C, Yang X, Lubonja R, Tran N, Nguyen C, Lawrence MS, Piccioni F, Bagul M, Doench JG, Chouinard CR, Wu X, Hogstrom L, Natoli T, Tamayo P, Horn H, Corsello SM, Lage K, Root DE, Subramanian A, Golub TR, Getz G, Boehm JS, Hahn WC. Cancer Discov. 2016 Jul;6(7):714-26. doi: 10.1158/2159-8290.CD-16-0160. Epub 2016 May 4. PubMed 27147599.
Backbone
  Vector backbone: pDONR223
  Backbone manufacturer: Invitrogen
  Backbone size w/o insert (bp): 2790
  Vector type: Gateway Entry vector
Growth in bacteria
  Bacterial resistance: Spectinomycin, 50 μg/mL
  Growth temperature: 37°C
  Growth strain: DH5alpha
  Copy number: High Copy
Gene/Insert
  Gene/Insert name: GALNT14 (alt name: NM_024572.3)
  Species: H. sapiens (human)
  Mutation: L4V; V534F
  Entrez Gene: GALNT14 (a.k.a. GALNT15, GalNac-T10, GalNac-T14)
  Promoter: None
  Cloning method: Gateway Cloning
  Sequencing primers: 5′ M13pUC-fwd; 3′ M13-Rev
Terms and licenses: Academic/Nonprofit Terms; Industry Terms: Not Available to Industry
Depositor comments: Closed state: stop codon immediately follows insert
How to cite: pDONR223_GALNT14_p.V534F was a gift from Jesse Boehm & William Hahn & David Root (Addgene plasmid # 81468 ; http://n2t.net/addgene:81468 ; RRID:Addgene_81468)
