>Addgene plasmid #81468 | pDONR223_GALNT14_p.V534F | depositor partial sequence | sequence record 154787 | Insert sequence
ATGCGGCGCGTGACTCGTCGGCTGGTTCTGCCAGTCTTCGGGGTGCTCTGGATCACGGTGCTGCTGTTCT
TCTGGGTAACCAAGAGGAAGTTGGAGGTGCCGACGGGACCTGAAGTGCAGACCCCTAAGCCTTCGGACGC
TGACTGGGACGACCTGTGGGACCAGTTTGATGAGCGGCGGTATCTGAATGCCAAAAAGTGGCGCGTTGGT
GACGACCCCTATAAGCTGTATGCTTTCAACCAGCGGGAGAGTGAGCGGATCTCCAGCAATCGGGCCATCC
CGGACACTCGCCATCTGAGATGCACACTGCTGGTGTATTGCACGGACCTTCCACCCACTAGCATCATCAT
CACCTTCCACAACGAGGCCCGCTCCACGCTGCTCAGGACCATCCGCAGTGTATTAAACCGCACCCCTACG
CATCTGATCCGGGAAATCATATTAGTGGATGACTTCAGCAATGACCCTGATGACTGTAAACAGCTCATCA
AATTGCCCAAGGTGAAATGCTTGCGCAATAATGAACGGCAAGGTCTGGTCCGGTCCCGGATTCGGGGCGC
TGACATCGCCCAGGGCACCACTCTGACTTTCCTCGACAGCCACTGTGAGGTGAACAGGGACTGGCTCCAG
CCTCTGTTGCACAGGGTCAAAGAGGACTACACGCGGGTGGTGTGCCCTGTGATCGATATCATTAACCTGG
ACACCTTCACCTACATCGAGTCTGCCTCGGAGCTCAGAGGGGGGTTTGACTGGAGCCTCCACTTCCAGTG
GGAGCAGCTCTCCCCAGAGCAGAAGGCTCGGCGCCTGGACCCCACGGAGCCCATCAGGACTCCTATCATA
GCTGGAGGGCTCTTCGTGATCGACAAAGCTTGGTTTGATTACCTGGGGAAATATGATATGGACATGGACA
TCTGGGGTGGGGAGAACTTTGAAATCTCCTTCCGAGTGTGGATGTGCGGGGGCAGCCTAGAGATCGTCCC
CTGCAGCCGAGTGGGGCACGTCTTCCGGAAGAAGCACCCCTACGTTTTCCCTGATGGAAATGCCAACACG
TATATAAAGAACACCAAGCGGACAGCTGAAGTGTGGATGGATGAATACAAGCAATACTATTACGCTGCCC
GGCCATTCGCCCTGGAGAGGCCCTTCGGGAATGTTGAGAGCAGATTGGACCTGAGGAAGAATCTGCGCTG
CCAGAGCTTCAAGTGGTACCTGGAGAATATCTACCCTGAACTCAGCATCCCCAAGGAGTCCTCCATCCAG
AAGGGCAATATCCGACAGAGACAGAAGTGCCTGGAATCTCAAAGGCAGAACAACCAAGAAACCCCAAACC
TAAAGTTGAGCCCCTGTGCCAAGGTCAAAGGCGAAGATGCAAAGTCCCAGGTATGGGCCTTCACATACAC
CCAGCAGATCCTCCAGGAGGAGCTGTGCCTGTCAGTCATCACCTTGTTCCCTGGCGCCCCAGTGGTTCTT
GTCCTTTGCAAGAATGGAGATGACCGACAGCAATGGACCAAAACTGGTTCCCACATCGAGCACATAGCAT
CCCACCTCTGCCTCGATACAGATATGTTCGGTGATGGCACCGAGAACGGCAAGGAAATCTTCGTCAACCC
ATGTGAGTCCTCACTCATGAGCCAGCACTGGGACATGGTGAGCTCT
