>Addgene plasmid #81468 | pDONR223_GALNT14_p.V534F | addgene partial sequence | sequence record 156476 | M13-F20 5'-TGTAAAACGACGGCCAGT-3'
TTCGTTGCAACAAATTGATGAGCAATGCTTTTTTATAATGCCAACTTTGTACAAAAAAGTTGGCATGCGG
CGCGTGACTCGTCGGCTGGTTCTGCCAGTCTTCGGGGTGCTCTGGATCACGGTGCTGCTGTTCTTCTGGG
TAACCAAGAGGAAGTTGGAGGTGCCGACGGGACCTGAAGTGCAGACCCCTAAGCCTTCGGACGCTGACTG
GGACGACCTGTGGGACCAGTTTGATGAGCGGCGGTATCTGAATGCCAAAAAGTGGCGCGTTGGTGACGAC
CCCTATAAGCTGTATGCTTTCAACCAGCGGGAGAGTGAGCGGATCTCCAGCAATCGGGCCATCCCGGACA
CTCGCCATCTGAGATGCACACTGCTGGTGTATTGCACGGACCTTCCACCCACTAGCATCATCATCACCTT
CCACAACGAGGCCCGCTCCACGCTGCTCAGGACCATCCGCAGTGTATTAAACCGCACCCCTACGCATCTG
ATCCGGGAAATCATATTAGTGGATGACTTCAGCAATGACCCTGATGACTGTAAACAGCTCATCAAATTGC
CCAAGGTGAAATGCTTGCGCAATAATGAACGGCAAGGTCTGGTCCGGTCCCGGATTCGGGGCGCTGACAT
CGCCCAGGGCACCACTCTGACTTTCCTCGACAGCCACTGTGAGGTGAACAGGGACTGGCTCCAGCCTCTG
TTGCACAGGGTCAAAGAGGACTACACGCGGGTGGTGTGCCCTGTGATCGATATCATTAACCTGGACACCT
TCACCTACATCGAGTCTGCCTCGGAGCTCAGAGGGGGGTTTGACTGGAGCCTCCACTTCCAGTGGGAGCA
GCTCTCCCCAGAGCAGAAGGCTCGGCGCCTGGACCCCACGGAGCCCATCAGGACTCCTATCATAGCTGGA
GGGCTCTTCGTGATCGACAAAGCTTGGTTTGATTACCTGGGGAAATATGATATGGACATGGACATCTGGG
GTGGGGAGAACTTTGAAATCTCCTTCCGAGTGTGGATGTGCGGGGGCAGCCTA
